>Addgene plasmid #59316 | pEGFP-C1-alpha2-chimaerin | depositor full sequence | sequence record 92847 | pEGFP-C1-alpha2-chimaerin sequence 6103 bps
TAGTTATTAATAGTAATCAATTACGGGGTCATTAGTTCATAGCCCATATATGGAGTTCCGCGTTACATAA
CTTACGGTAAATGGCCCGCCTGGCTGACCGCCCAACGACCCCCGCCCATTGACGTCAATAATGACGTATG
TTCCCATAGTAACGCCAATAGGGACTTTCCATTGACGTCAATGGGTGGAGTATTTACGGTAAACTGCCCA
CTTGGCAGTACATCAAGTGTATCATATGCCAAGTACGCCCCCTATTGACGTCAATGACGGTAAATGGCCC
GCCTGGCATTATGCCCAGTACATGACCTTATGGGACTTTCCTACTTGGCAGTACATCTACGTATTAGTCA
TCGCTATTACCATGGTGATGCGGTTTTGGCAGTACATCAATGGGCGTGGATAGCGGTTTGACTCACGGGG
ATTTCCAAGTCTCCACCCCATTGACGTCAATGGGAGTTTGTTTTGGCACCAAAATCAACGGGACTTTCCA
AAATGTCGTAACAACTCCGCCCCATTGACGCAAATGGGCGGTAGGCGTGTACGGTGGGAGGTCTATATAA
GCAGAGCTGGTTTAGTGAACCGTCAGATCCGCTAGCGCTACCGGTCGCCACCATGGTGAGCAAGGGCGAG
GAGCTGTTCACCGGGGTGGTGCCCATCCTGGTCGAGCTGGACGGCGACGTAAACGGCCACAAGTTCAGCG
TGTCCGGCGAGGGCGAGGGCGATGCCACCTACGGCAAGCTGACCCTGAAGTTCATCTGCACCACCGGCAA
GCTGCCCGTGCCCTGGCCCACCCTCGTGACCACCCTGACCTACGGCGTGCAGTGCTTCAGCCGCTACCCC
GACCACATGAAGCAGCACGACTTCTTCAAGTCCGCCATGCCCGAAGGCTACGTCCAGGAGCGCACCATCT
TCTTCAAGGACGACGGCAACTACAAGACCCGCGCCGAGGTGAAGTTCGAGGGCGACACCCTGGTGAACCG
CATCGAGCTGAAGGGCATCGACTTCAAGGAGGACGGCAACATCCTGGGGCACAAGCTGGAGTACAACTAC
AACAGCCACAACGTCTATATCATGGCCGACAAGCAGAAGAACGGCATCAAGGTGAACTTCAAGATCCGCC
ACAACATCGAGGACGGCAGCGTGCAGCTCGCCGACCACTACCAGCAGAACACCCCCATCGGCGACGGCCC
CGTGCTGCTGCCCGACAACCACTACCTGAGCACCCAGTCCGCCCTGAGCAAAGACCCCAACGAGAAGCGC
GATCACATGGTCCTGCTGGAGTTCGTGACCGCCGCCGGGATCACTCTCGGCATGGACGAGCTGTACAAGT
CCGGACTCAGATCTCGAGCTCAAGCTTCGAATTCTGCAGTCGACATGGCTCTGACCCTGTTCGATACAGA
TGAATATAGACCTCCTGTTTGGAAATCTTACTTATACCAGCTGCAGCAGGAAGCCCCTCACCCTCGAAGG
GTCACCTGCACTTGTGAGGTAGAAAACAGACCAAAGTATTATGGAAGAGAGTATCATGGCATGATCTCTA
GAGAAGAGACTGACCAGCTCCTGAGTGTGGCTGAGGGGAGCTACCTCATCCGTGAGAGCCAGCGGCAGCC
AGGAACGTACACTTTGGCTTTAAGATTTGGAAGTCAGACCAGAAACTTCAGGCTGTACTACGATGGAAAG
CACTTTGTTGGGGAGAAACGCTTTGAGTCCATCCACGATCTGGTGACTGATGGCTTGATTACTCTCTATA
TTGAAACCAAGGCAGCAGAATACATTGCCAAGATGACGATAAACCCAATTTATGAGCACATAGGATACAC
AACCTTAAACAGAGAGCCAGCATACAAACAGCACATGGCAGTCCTGAAAGAGACACATGATGAGAAAGAG
GCTACAGGCCAGGATGGGGTATCAGAGAAAAGGTTGACTAGTCTTGTTAGAAGAGCAACTCTGAAAGAAA
ACGAGCAAATTCCAAAATATGAAAAGATTCACAATTTCAAGGTGCATACATTCAGAGGGCCACACTGGTG
TGAATACTGTGCCAACTTTATGTGGGGTCTCATTGCTCAGGGAGTGAAATGTGCAGATTGTGGTTTGAAT
GTTCATAAGCAGTGTTCCAAGATGGTCCCAAATGACTGTAAGCCAGACTTGAAGCATGTCAAAAAGGTGT
ACAGCTGTGACCTTACGACGCTCGTGAAAGCACATACCACTAAGCGGCCAATGGTGGTAGACATGTGCAT
CAGGGAGATTGAGTCTAGAGGTCTTAATTCTGAAGGACTATACCGAGTATCAGGATTTAGTGACCTAATT
GAAGATGTCAAGATGGCTTTCGACAGAGATGGTGAGAAGGCAGATATTTCTGTGAACATGTATGAAGATA
TCAACATTATCACTGGTGCACTTAAACTGTACTTCAGGGATTTGCCAATTCCACTCATTACATATGATGC
CTACCCTAAGTTTATAGAATCTGCCAAAATTATGGATCCGGATGAGCAATTGGAAACCCTTCATGAAGCA
CTGAAACTACTGCCACCTGCTCACTGCGAAACCCTCCGGTACCTCATGGCACATCTAAAGAGAGTGACCC
TCCACGAAAAGGAGAATCTTATGAATGCAGAGAACCTTGGAATCGTCTTTGGACCCACCCTTATGAGATC
TCCAGAACTAGACGCCATGGCTGCATTGAATGATATACGGTATCAGAGACTGGTGGTGGAGCTGCTTATC
AAAAACGAAGACATTTTATTTTAGGCGGCCGGGATCCACCGGATCTAGATAACTGATCATAATCAGCCAT
ACCACATTTGTAGAGGTTTTACTTGCTTTAAAAAACCTCCCACACCTCCCCCTGAACCTGAAACATAAAA
TGAATGCAATTGTTGTTGTTAACTTGTTTATTGCAGCTTATAATGGTTACAAATAAAGCAATAGCATCAC
AAATTTCACAAATAAAGCATTTTTTTCACTGCATTCTAGTTGTGGTTTGTCCAAACTCATCAATGTATCT
TAACGCGTAAATTGTAAGCGTTAATATTTTGTTAAAATTCGCGTTAAATTTTTGTTAAATCAGCTCATTT
TTTAACCAATAGGCCGAAATCGGCAAAATCCCTTATAAATCAAAAGAATAGACCGAGATAGGGT
[37 nt withheld, positions 3145-3181]
AAAGAACGTGGACTCCAACGTCAAAGG
[49 nt withheld, positions 3209-3257]
T
[91 nt withheld, positions 3259-3349]
G
[124 nt withheld, positions 3351-3474]
CAGGTGGCACTTTTCGGGGAAATGTGCGCGGAACCCCTATTTGTTTATTTTTCTAAATACATTCAAATAT
GTATCCGCTCATGAGACAATAACCCTGATAAATGCTTCAATAATATTGAAAAAGGAAGAGTCCTGAGGCG
GAAAGAACCAGCTGTGGAATGTGTGTCAGTTAGGGTGTGGAAAGTCCCCAGGCTCCCCAGCAGGCAGAAG
TATGCAAAGCATGCATCTCAATTAGTCAGCAACCAGGTGTGGAAAGTCCCCAGGCTCCCCAGCAGGCAGA
AGTATGCAAAGCATGCATCTCAATTAGTCAGCAACCATAGTCCCGCCCCTAACTCCGCCCATCCCGCCCC
TAACTCCGCCCAGTTCCGCCCATTCTCCGCCCCATGGCTGACTAATTTTTTTTATTTATGCAGAGGCCGA
GGCCGCCTCGGCCTCTGAGCTATTCCAGAAGTAGTGAGGAGGCTTTTTTGGAGGCCTAGGCTTTTGCAAA
GATCGATCAAGAGACAGGATGAGGATCGTTTCGCATGATTGAACAAGATGGATTGCACGCAGGTTCTCCG
GCCGCTTGGGTGGAGAGGCTATTCGGCTATGACTGGGCACAACAGACAATCGGCTGCTCTGATGCCGCCG
TGTTCCGGCTGTCAGCGCAGGGGCGCCCGGTTCTTTTTGTCAAGACCGACCTGTCCGGTGCCCTGAATGA
ACTGCAAGACGAGGCAGCGCGGCTATCGTGGCTGGCCACGACGGGCGTTCCTTGCGCAGCTGTGCTCGAC
GTTGTCACTGAAGCGGGAAGGGACTGGCTGCTATTGGGCGAAGTGCCGGGGCAGGATCTCCTGTCATCTC
ACCTTGCTCCTGCCGAGAAAGTATCCATCATGGCTGATGCAATGCGGCGGCTGCATACGCTTGATCCGGC
TACCTGCCCATTCGACCACCAAGCGAAACATCGCATCGAGCGAGCACGTACTCGGATGGAAGCCGGTCTT
GTCGATCAGGATGATCTGGACGAAGAGCATCAGGGGCTCGCGCCAGCCGAACTGTTCGCCAGGCTCAAGG
CGAGCATGCCCGACGGCGAGGATCTCGTCGTGACCCATGGCGATGCCTGCTTGCCGAATATCATGGTGGA
AAATGGCCGCTTTTCTGGATTCATCGACTGTGGCCGGCTGGGTGTGGCGGACCGCTATCAGGACATAGCG
TTGGCTACCCGTGATATTGCTGAAGAGCTTGGCGGCGAATGGGCTGACCGCTTCCTCGTGCTTTACGGTA
TCGCCGCTCCCGATTCGCAGCGCATCGCCTTCTATCGCCTTCTTGACGAGTTCTTCTGAGCGGGACTCTG
GGGTTCGAAATGACCGACCAAGCGACGCCCAACCTGCCATCACGAGATTTCGATTCCACCGCCGCCTTCT
ATGAAAGGTTGGGCTTCGGAATCGTTTTCCGGGACGCCGGCTGGATGATCCTCCAGCGCGGGGATCTCAT
GCTGGAGTTCTTCGCCCACCCTAGGGGGAGGCTAACTGAAACACGGAAGGAGACAATACCGGAAGGAACC
CGCGCTATGACGGCAATAAAAAGACAGAATAAAACGCACGGTGTTGGGTCGTTTGTTCATAAACGCGGGG
TTCGGTCCCAGGGCTGGCACTCTGTCGATACCCCACCGAGACCCCATTGGGGCCAATACGCCCGCGTTTC
TTCCTTTTCCCCACCCCACCCCCCAAGTTCGGGTGAAGGCCCAGGGCTCGCAGCCAACGTCGGGGCGGCA
GGCCCTGCCATAGCCTCAGGTTACTCATATATACTTTAGATTGATTTAAAACTTCATTTTTAATTTAAAA
GGATCTAGGTGAAGATCCTTTTTGATAATCTCATGACCAAAATCCCTTAACGTGAGTTTTCGTTCCACTG
AGCGTCAGACCCCGTAGAAAAGATCAAAGGATCTTCTTGAGATCCTTTTTTTCTGCGCGTAATCTGCTGC
TTGCAAACAAAAAAACCACCGCTACCAGCGGTGGTTTGTTTGCCGGATCAAGAGCTACCAACTCTTTTTC
CGAAGGTAACTGGCTTCAGCAGAGCGCAGATACCAAATACTGTCCTTCTAGTGTAGCCGTAGTTAGGCCA
CCACTTCAAGAACTCTGTAGCACCGCCTACATACCTCGCTCTGCTAATCCTGTTACCAGTGGCTGCTGCC
AGTGGCGATAAGTCGTGTCTTACCGGGTTGGACTCAAGACGATAGTTACCGGATAAGGCGCAGCGGTCGG
GCTGAACGGGGGGTTCGTGCACACAGCCCAGCTTGGAGCGAACGACCTACACCGAACTGAGATACCTACA
GCGTGAGCTATGAGAAAGCGCCACGCTTCCCGAAGGGAGAAAGGCGGACAGGTATCCGGTAAGCGGCAGG
GTCGGAACAGGAGAGCGCACGAGGGAGCTTCCAGGGGGAAACGCCTGGTATCTTTATAGTCCTGTCGGGT
TTCGCCACCTCTGACTTGAGCGTCGATTTTTGTGATGCTCGTCAGGGGGGCGGAGCCTATGGAAAAACGC
CAGCAACGCGGCCTTTTTACGGTTCCTGGCCTTTTGCTGGCCTTTTGCTCACATGTTCTTTCCTGCGTTA
TCCCCTGATTCTGTGGATAACCGTATTACCGCCATGCAT
Features (pLannotate 1.2.2; 15 found; start..end, strand, type, name):
     61..364     +  enhancer       CMV enhancer: human cytomegalovirus immediate early enhancer
    365..568     +  promoter       CMV promoter: human cytomegalovirus (CMV) immediate early promoter
    613..1329    +  CDS            EGFP: EGFP is a basic (constitutively fluorescent) green fluorescent protein published in 1996, derived from Aequorea victoria. It is reported to be a rapidly-maturing weak dimer with moderate acid sensitivity.
   1330..1374    +  misc_feature   MCS (fragment): multiple cloning site
   1375..2751    +  CDS            Chn1: CHIN_MOUSE - Also known as Arhgap2. Experimental evidence at protein level: Swiss-Prot protein existence level 1. GTPase-activating protein for p21-rac and a phorbol ester receptor. May play an important role in neuronal signal-transduction mechanisms (By similarity). Involved in the assembly of neuronal locomotor circuits as a direct effector of EPHA4 in axon guidance. From Mus musculus (Mouse).
   2784..2868    +  CDS            large T antigen (fragment): large T antigen from SV40 (simian virus 40)
   2891..3012    +  polyA_signal   SV40 poly(A) signal: SV40 polyadenylation signal
   3046..3474    -  rep_origin     f1 ori (sequence partly withheld): f1 bacteriophage origin of replication; arrow indicates direction of (+) strand synthesis
   3501..3605    +  promoter       AmpR promoter: bla
   3607..3964    +  promoter       SV40 promoter: SV40 enhancer and early promoter
   3999..4793    +  CDS            NeoR/KanR: aminoglycoside phosphotransferase from Tn5; aph(3')-II (or nptII); confers resistance to neomycin, kanamycin, and G418 (Geneticin®)
   4814..4966    +  CDS            ble (fragment): BLE_KLEPN - Experimental evidence at protein level: Swiss-Prot protein existence level 1. Binding protein with a strong affinity to the bleomycin family of antibiotics. Binds to CL990; an antimitotic-antibiotic compound. From Klebsiella pneumoniae.
   5025..5072    +  polyA_signal   HSV TK poly(A) signal: herpes simplex virus thymidine kinase polyadenylation signal (Cole and Stacy, 1985)
   5163..5179    -  polyA_signal   bGH poly(A) signal (fragment): bovine growth hormone polyadenylation signal
   5401..5989    +  rep_origin     ori: high-copy-number ColE1/pMB1/pBR322/pUC origin of replication
