[The description below was written by a language model from this plasmid's Addgene catalogue record and pLannotate feature annotations shown in this document.]
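Description:
pEGFP-C1-alpha2-chimaerin is a 6.1 kb mammalian expression plasmid built on the pEGFP-C1 backbone and designed to produce alpha2-chimaerin with GFP fused to its N-terminus. The human cytomegalovirus immediate-early enhancer and promoter drive an EGFP coding sequence. This is followed by a short remnant of the multiple cloning site and then the roughly 1.4 kb alpha2-chimaerin insert, which the sequence annotation matches to mouse Chn1. Chn1 encodes a Rac GTPase-activating protein and phorbol ester receptor that acts as an EphA4 effector in axon guidance. An SV40 polyadenylation signal terminates the transcript. The short "large T antigen" fragment annotated just upstream of it is most likely part of the SV40-derived region around that signal rather than a functional gene.

In bacteria the plasmid is maintained at high copy through a ColE1/pUC-type origin and selected with kanamycin. The Tn5 aminoglycoside phosphotransferase (NeoR/KanR) cassette sits behind both a bacterial bla promoter and the SV40 enhancer/early promoter and ends in an HSV TK poly(A) signal. The same marker can therefore give G418 resistance in mammalian cells for stable selection. An f1 origin is also present and allows single-stranded DNA production. The small ble and bGH poly(A) fragments in the annotation appear to be incidental backbone matches rather than working elements.

The depositor notes that the insert can be excised by restriction digestion either with or without the GFP tag, which makes subcloning easier. The construct suits transient or stable expression of fluorescent alpha2-chimaerin in mammalian cells. The associated publication concerns EphA4 signalling in the assembly of neuronal locomotor circuits, which points to uses such as following the protein's localisation in that context.
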