Addgene plasmid #59316: pEGFP-C1-alpha2-chimaerin
Purpose: Expression plasmid for GFP-tagged alpha2-chimaerin (GFP at N-terminus of alpha2-chimaerin)
Depositing lab: Peter Scheiffele. Depositing organization: Columbia University. Publication: alpha2-Chimaerin is an essential EphA4 effector in the assembly of neuronal locomotor circuits. Beg AA, Sommer JE, Martin JH, Scheiffele P. Neuron. 2007 Sep 6;55(5):768-78. 10.1016/j.neuron.2007.07.036 PubMed 17785183.
Backbone
  Vector backbone: pEGFP-C1
  Backbone size w/o insert (bp): 4723
  Total vector size (bp): 6103
  Vector type: Mammalian Expression
Growth in bacteria
  Bacterial resistance: Kanamycin, 50 μg/mL
  Growth temperature: 37°C
  Growth strain: DH5alpha
  Copy number: High Copy
Gene/Insert
  Gene/Insert name: alpha2-chimaerin (alt name: a2-chimaerin)
  Insert size (bp): 1380
  Promoter: CMV
  Tag / fusion protein: GFP (N terminal on backbone)
  Cloning method: Unknown
  Sequencing primers: 5′ CMV Forward (5'-CGCAAATGGGCGGTAGGCGTG-3'); EGFP-C (5'-CATGGTCCTGCTGGAGTTCGTG-3'); 3′ pEGFP_rev_seq (5'-AAGCAAGTAAAACCTCTACAAATG-3'); SV40pA-R (5'-GAAATTTGTGATGCTATTGC-3')
Terms and licenses: Academic/Nonprofit Terms; Industry Terms: Not Available to Industry
Depositor comments: See map & sequence file for insert-releasing enzymes. alpha2-chimaerin can be released without GFP-tag (by SalI / BclI) or with GFP-tag (e.g. by AgeI / BclI).
How to cite: pEGFP-C1-alpha2-chimaerin was a gift from Peter Scheiffele (Addgene plasmid # 59316 ; http://n2t.net/addgene:59316 ; RRID:Addgene_59316)
