>Addgene plasmid #59316 | pEGFP-C1-alpha2-chimaerin | addgene partial sequence | sequence record 120758 | CMV-F 5'-CGCAAATGGGCGGTAGGCGTG-3'
TCCGCTAGCGCTACCGGTCGCCACCATGGTGAGCAAGGGCGAGGAGCTGTTCACCGGGGTGGTGCCCATC
CTGGTCGAGCTGGACGGCGACGTAAACGGCCACAAGTTCAGCGTGTCCGGCGAGGGCGAGGGCGATGCCA
CCTACGGCAAGCTGACCCTGAAGTTCATCTGCACCACCGGCAAGCTGCCCGTGCCCTGGCCCACCCTCGT
GACCACCCTGACCTACGGCGTGCAGTGCTTCAGCCGCTACCCCGACCACATGAAGCAGCACGACTTCTTC
AAGTCCGCCATGCCCGAAGGCTACGTCCAGGAGCGCACCATCTTCTTCAAGGACGACGGCAACTACAAGA
CCCGCGCCGAGGTGAAGTTCGAGGGCGACACCCTGGTGAACCGCATCGAGCTGAAGGGCATCGACTTCAA
GGAGGACGGCAACATCCTGGGGCACAAGCTGGAGTACAACTACAACAGCCACAACGTCTATATCATGGCC
GACAAGCAGAAGAACGGCATCAAGGTGAACTTCAAGATCCGCCACAACATCGAGGACGGCAGCGTGCAGC
TCGCCGACCACTACCAGCAGAACACCCCCATCGGCGACGGCCCCGTGCTGCTGCCCGACAACCACTACCT
GAGCACCCAGTCCGCCCTGAGCAAAGACCCCAACGAGAAGCGCGATCACATGGTCCTGCTGGAGTTCGTG
ACCGCCGCCGGGATCACTCTCGGCATGGACGAGCTGTACAAGTCCGGACTCAGATCTCGAGCTCAAGCTT
CGAATTCTGCAGTCGACATGGCTCTGACCCTGTTCGATACAGATGAATATAGACCTCCTGTTTGGAAATC
TTACTTATACCAGCTGCAGCAGGAAGCC
