>Addgene plasmid #59316 | pEGFP-C1-alpha2-chimaerin | addgene partial sequence | sequence record 120760 | SV40pA-R 5'-GAAATTTGTGATGCTATTGC-3'
ACAACAACAATTGCATTCATTTTATGTTTCAGGTTCAGGGGGAGGTGTGGGAGGTTTTTTAAAGCAAGTA
AAACCTCTACAAATGTGGTATGGCTGATTATGATCAGTTATCTAGATCCGGTGGATCCCGGCCGCCTAAA
ATAAAATGTCTTCGTTTTTGATAAGCAGCTCCACCACCAGTCTCTGATACCGTATATCATTCAATGCAGC
CATGGCGTCTAGTTCTGGAGATCTCATAAGGGTGGGTCCAAAGACGATTCCAAGGTTCTCTGCATTCATA
AGATTCTCCTTTTCGTGGAGGGTCACTCTCTTTAGATGTGCCATGAGGTACCGGAGGGTTTCGCAGTGAG
CAGGTGGCAGTAGTTTCAGTGCTTCATGAAGGGTTTCCAATTGCTCATCCGGATCCATAATTTTGGCAGA
TTCTATAAACTTAGGGTAGGCATCATATGTAATGAGTGGAATTGGCAAATCCCTGAAGTACAGTTTAAGT
GCACCAGTGATAATGTTGATATCTTCATACATGTTCACAGAAATATCTGCCTTCTCACCATCTCTGTCGA
AAGCCATCTTGACATCTTCAATTAGGTCACTAAATCCTGATACTCGGTATAGTCCTTCAGAATTAAGACC
TCTAGACTCAATCTCCCTGATGCACATGTCTACCACCATTGGCCGCTTAGTGGTATGTGCTTTCACGAGC
GTCGTAAGGTCACAGCTGTACACCTTTTTGACATGCTTCAAGTCTGGCTTACAGTCATTTGGGACCATCT
TGGAACACTGCTTATGAACATTCAAACCACAATCTGCACATTTCACTCCCTGAGCAATGAGACCCCACAT
AAAGTTGGCACAGTATTCAC
